Addgene plasmid #197484: pHTN-Halo-TEV-ATG3_Y209A
Purpose: Mammalian Expression of human ATG3 Y209A
Depositing lab: James Hurley. Depositing organization: University of California, Berkeley.
Backbone
  Vector backbone: pHTN
  Vector type: Mammalian Expression
Growth in bacteria
  Bacterial resistance: Ampicillin, 100 μg/mL
  Growth temperature: 37°C
  Growth strain: DH5alpha
  Copy number: High Copy
Gene/Insert
  Gene/Insert name: ATG3
  Species: H. sapiens (human)
  Mutation: Y209A
  Entrez Gene: ATG3 (a.k.a. APG3, APG3-LIKE, APG3L, PC3-96, hApg3)
  Tag / fusion protein: Halo (N terminal on insert)
  Cloning method: Restriction Enzyme; 5′ cloning site Unknown (unknown if destroyed); 3′ cloning site Unknown (unknown if destroyed)
Terms and licenses: Academic/Nonprofit Terms; Industry Terms: Not Available to Industry
How to cite: pHTN-Halo-TEV-ATG3_Y209A was a gift from James Hurley (Addgene plasmid # 197484 ; http://n2t.net/addgene:197484 ; RRID:Addgene_197484)
