[The description below was written by a language model from this plasmid's Addgene catalogue record and pLannotate feature annotations shown in this document.]
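Description:
pHTN-Halo-TEV-ATG3_Y209A is a 7,044-nt mammalian expression plasmid built on the pHTN backbone, encoding human ATG3 with the Y209A substitution fused to an N-terminal HaloTag. It is propagated in E. coli as a high-copy plasmid through a ColE1/pUC-type origin and selected with ampicillin via the β-lactamase gene. A ColE1 cer region is also present, which helps keep the plasmid in monomeric form. For selection in mammalian cells, a separate cassette places the neomycin phosphotransferase gene under the SV40 enhancer/early promoter with a synthetic poly(A) signal, which would allow G418 selection of stable transfectants.

The expression unit is driven by the human CMV immediate-early enhancer and promoter, followed by a chimeric β-globin/immunoglobulin intron that typically improves transcript processing and expression. A T7 promoter sits just upstream of the coding region and could support in vitro transcription or cell-free expression. The open reading frame runs HaloTag, a TEV protease recognition site, then ATG3, and is followed by an SV40 polyadenylation signal. HaloTag is a modified dehalogenase that bonds covalently to chloroalkane ligands, so the fusion can be fluorescently labelled or captured on resin. The TEV site allows ATG3 to be released from the tag afterwards.

ATG3 is the E2-like enzyme that conjugates ATG8-family proteins to phosphatidylethanolamine during autophagy. The record does not state the functional consequence of the Y209A change, though the construct is suited to comparing this mutant with wild-type ATG3 in cells or after purification. Several short annotated fragments (SET1, T7 terminator, large T antigen, M13 ori, bom, tnpA) appear to be backbone remnants or partial matches rather than functional elements.
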