Features (pLannotate 1.2.2; 21 found; start..end, strand, type, name):
    104..481     +  enhancer       CMV enhancer: human cytomegalovirus immediate early enhancer
    483..682     +  promoter       CMV promoter: human cytomegalovirus (CMV) immediate early promoter
    821..953     +  intron         chimeric intron: chimera between introns from human β-globin and immunoglobulin heavy chain genes
    997..1015    +  promoter       T7 promoter: promoter for bacteriophage T7 RNA polymerase
   1031..1921    +  CDS            HaloTag®: modified bacterial dehalogenase that forms covalent bonds with chloroalkane derivatives
   1934..1954    +  CDS            TEV site: tobacco etch virus (TEV) protease recognition and cleavage site
   1985..2926    +  CDS            ATG3: ATG3_HUMAN - Also known as APG3, APG3L. Experimental evidence at protein level: Swiss-Prot protein existence level 1. E2 conjugating enzyme required for the cytoplasm to vacuole transport (Cvt), autophagy, and mitochondrial homeostasis. Responsible for the E2-like covalent binding of phosphatidylethanolamine to the C- terminal Gly of ATG8-like proteins (GABARAP, GABARAPL1, GABARAPL2 or MAP1LC3A). The ATG12-ATG5 conjugate plays a role of an E3 and promotes the transfer of ATG8-like proteins from ATG3 to phosphatidylethanolamine (PE). This step is required for the membrane association of ATG8-li
   2940..2965    +  CDS            SET1 (fragment): solubility-enhancement tag derived from T7 phage gene 10B
   2973..2989    +  terminator     T7 terminator (fragment): transcription terminator for bacteriophage T7 RNA polymerase
   3009..3130    -  polyA_signal   SV40 poly(A) signal: SV40 polyadenylation signal
   3153..3221    -  CDS            large T antigen (fragment): large T antigen from SV40 (simian virus 40)
   3226..3258    +  rep_origin     M13 ori (fragment): M13 bacteriophage origin of replication; arrow indicates direction of (+) strand synthesis
   3259..3310    -  misc_feature   bom (fragment): basis of mobility region from pBR322
   3375..3732    +  promoter       SV40 promoter: SV40 enhancer and early promoter
   3783..4574    +  CDS            neo: KKA2_KLEPN - Also known as kan, nptII. Experimental evidence at protein level: Swiss-Prot protein existence level 1. Resistance to kanamycin, neomycin, paromomycin, ribostamycin, butirosin and gentamicin B. From Klebsiella pneumoniae.
   4641..4689    +  polyA_signal   poly(A) signal: synthetic polyadenylation signal
   4710..4802    -  CDS            tnpA (fragment): TN5P_ECOLX - Also known as tnp. Experimental evidence at protein level: Swiss-Prot protein existence level 1. Mediates transposition of transposon Tn5 by a 'cut and paste' mechanism. First, the monomeric transposase binds the 19 bp inverted DNA repeats flanking the transposon. Then, dimerization of the DNA- bound transposase creates a synaptic DNA complex. After nicking of the first DNA strand, excision of the transposon proceeds through a series of intermediates. The transposase then mediates the insertion of the transposon at a new site by strand transfer. The activity of the wild- type tran
   4845..4949    +  promoter       AmpR promoter: bla
   4950..5810    +  CDS            AmpR: β-lactamase; bla; confers resistance to ampicillin, carbenicillin, and related antibiotics
   5968..6556    -  rep_origin     ori: high-copy-number ColE1/pMB1/pBR322/pUC origin of replication
   6672..6955    +  misc_feature   cer region: ColE1-derived recombination site that helps to maintain plasmids as monomers
>Addgene plasmid #197484 | pHTN-Halo-TEV-ATG3_Y209A | addgene full sequence | sequence record 389433 | Addgene NGS Result
TATAGCATAAATCAATATTGGCTATTGGCCATTGCATACGTTGTATCTATATCATAATATGTACATTTAT
ATTGGCTCATGTCCAATATGACCGCCATGTTGGCATTGATTATTGACTAGTTATTAATAGTAATCAATTA
CGGGGTCATTAGTTCATAGCCCATATATGGAGTTCCGCGTTACATAACTTACGGTAAATGGCCCGCCTGG
CTGACCGCCCAACGACCCCCGCCCATTGACGTCAATAATGACGTATGTTCCCATAGTAACGCCAATAGGG
ACTTTCCATTGACGTCAATGGGTGGAGTATTTACGGTAAACTGCCCACTTGGCAGTACATCAAGTGTATC
ATATGCCAAGTCCGCCCCCTATTGACGTCAATGACGGTAAATGGCCCGCCTGGCATTATGCCCAGTACAT
GACCTTACGGGACTTTCCTACTTGGCAGTACATCTACGTATTAGTCATCGCTATTACCATGGTGATGCGG
TTTTGGCAGTACACCAATGGGCGTGGATAGCGGTTTGACTCACGGGGATTTCCAAGTCTCCACCCCATTG
ACGTCAATGGGAGTTTGTTTTGGCACCAAAATCAACGGGACTTTCCAAAATGTCGTAATAACCCCGCCCC
GTTGACGCAAATGGGCGGTAGGCGTGTACGGTGGGAGGTCTATATAAGCAGAGCTGGTTTAGTGAACCGT
CAGATCACTAGAAGCTTTATTGCGGTAGTTTATCACAGTTAAATTGCTAACGCAGTCAGTGCTTCTGACA
CAACAGTCTCGAACTTAAGCTGCAGAAGTTGGTCGTGAGGCACTGGGCAGGTAAGTATCAAGGTTACAAG
ACAGGTTTAAGGAGACCAATAGAAACTGGGCTTGTCGAGACAGAGAAGACTCTTGCGTTTCTGATAGGCA
CCTATTGGTCTTACTGACATCCACTTTGCCTTTCTCTCCACAGGTGTCCACTCCCAGTTCAATTACAGCT
CTTAAGGCTAGAGTATTAATACGACTCACTATAGGGCTAGCAAAGCCACCATGGCAGAAATCGGTACTGG
CTTTCCATTCGACCCCCATTATGTGGAAGTCCTGGGCGAGCGCATGCACTACGTCGATGTTGGTCCGCGC
GATGGCACCCCTGTGCTGTTCCTGCACGGTAACCCGACCTCCTCCTACGTGTGGCGCAACATCATCCCGC
ATGTTGCACCGACCCATCGCTGCATTGCTCCAGACCTGATCGGTATGGGCAAATCCGACAAACCAGACCT
GGGTTATTTCTTCGACGACCACGTCCGCTTCATGGATGCCTTCATCGAAGCCCTGGGTCTGGAAGAGGTC
GTCCTGGTCATTCACGACTGGGGCTCCGCTCTGGGTTTCCACTGGGCCAAGCGCAATCCAGAGCGCGTCA
AAGGTATTGCATTTATGGAGTTCATCCGCCCTATCCCGACCTGGGACGAATGGCCAGAATTTGCCCGCGA
GACCTTCCAGGCCTTCCGCACCACCGACGTCGGCCGCAAGCTGATCATCGATCAGAACGTTTTTATCGAG
GGTACGCTGCCGATGGGTGTCGTCCGCCCGCTGACTGAAGTCGAGATGGACCATTACCGCGAGCCGTTCC
TGAATCCTGTTGACCGCGAGCCACTGTGGCGCTTCCCAAACGAGCTGCCAATCGCCGGTGAGCCAGCGAA
CATCGTCGCGCTGGTCGAAGAATACATGGACTGGCTGCACCAGTCCCCTGTCCCGAAGCTGCTGTTCTGG
GGCACCCCAGGCGTTCTGATCCCACCGGCCGAAGCCGCTCGCCTGGCCAAAAGCCTGCCTAACTGCAAGG
CTGTGGACATCGGCCCGGGTCTGAATCTGCTGCAAGAAGACAACCCGGACCTGATCGGCAGCGAGATCGC
GCGCTGGCTGTCGACGCTCGAGATTTCCGGCGAGCCAACCACTGAGGATCTGTACTTTCAGAGCGATAAC
GCGATCGCTTCCGAATTCGGATCCATGCAGAATGTGATTAATACTGTGAAGGGAAAGGCACTGGAAGTGG
CTGAGTACCTGACCCCGGTCCTCAAGGAATCAAAGTTTAAGGAAACAGGTGTAATTACCCCAGAAGAGTT
TGTGGCAGCTGGAGATCACCTAGTCCACCACTGTCCAACATGGCAATGGGCTACAGGGGAAGAATTGAAA
GTGAAGGCATACCTACCAACAGGCAAACAATTTTTGGTAACCAAAAATGTGCCGTGCTATAAGCGGTGCA
AACAGATGGAATATTCAGATGAATTGGAAGCTATCATTGAAGAAGATGATGGTGATGGCGGATGGGTAGA
TACATATCACAACACAGGTATTACAGGAATAACGGAAGCCGTTAAAGAGATCACACTGGAAAATAAGGAC
AATATAAGGCTTCAAGATTGCTCAGCACTATGTGAAGAGGAAGAAGATGAAGATGAAGGAGAAGCTGCAG
ATATGGAAGAATATGAAGAGAGTGGATTGTTGGAAACAGATGAGGCTACCCTAGATACAAGGAAAATAGT
AGAAGCTTGTAAAGCCAAAACTGATGCTGGCGGTGAAGATGCTATTTTGCAAACCAGAACTTATGACCTT
TACATCACTTATGATAAAGCGTACCAGACTCCACGATTATGGTTGTTTGGCTATGATGAGCAACGGCAGC
CTTTAACAGTTGAGCACATGTATGAAGACATCAGTCAGGATCATGTGAAGAAAACAGTGACCATTGAAAA
TCACCCTCATCTGCCACCACCTCCCATGTGTTCAGTTCACCCATGCAGGCATGCTGAGGTGATGAAGAAA
ATCATTGAGACTGTTGCAGAAGGAGGGGGAGAACTTGGAGTTCATATGTATCTTCTTATTTTCTTGAAAT
TTGTACAAGCTGTCATTCCAACAATAGAATATGACTACACAAGACACTTCACAATGTAAGCGGCCGCTTG
CTGAGTTGGCTGCTGCCACCGCTGAGCAATAACTAGCATAACCCCTTGGCCGCTTCGAGCAGACATGATA
AGATACATTGATGAGTTTGGACAAACCACAACTAGAATGCAGTGAAAAAAATGCTTTATTTGTGAAATTT
GTGATGCTATTGCTTTATTTGTAACCATTATAAGCTGCAATAAACAAGTTAACAACAACAATTGCATTCA
TTTTATGTTTCAGGTTCAGGGGGAGATGTGGGAGGTTTTTTTAAGCAAGTAAAACCTCTACAAATGTGGT
AAAATCGAATTTTAACAAAATATTAACGCTTACAATTTCCTGATGCGGTATTTTCTCCTTACGCATCTGT
GCGGTATTTCACACCGCATACGCGGATCTGCGCAGCACCATGGCCTGAAATAACCTCTGAAAGAGGAACT
TGGTTAGGTACCTTCTGAGGCGGAAAGAACCAGCTGTGGAATGTGTGTCAGTTAGGGTGTGGAAAGTCCC
CAGGCTCCCCAGCAGGCAGAAGTATGCAAAGCATGCATCTCAATTAGTCAGCAACCAGGTGTGGAAAGTC
CCCAGGCTCCCCAGCAGGCAGAAGTATGCAAAGCATGCATCTCAATTAGTCAGCAACCATAGTCCCGCCC
CTAACTCCGCCCATCCCGCCCCTAACTCCGCCCAGTTCCGCCCATTCTCCGCCCCATGGCTGACTAATTT
TTTTTATTTATGCAGAGGCCGAGGCCGCCTCGGCCTCTGAGCTATTCCAGAAGTAGTGAGGAGGCTTTTT
TGGAGGCCTAGGCTTTTGCAAAAAGCTTGATTCTTCTGACACAACAGTCTCGAACTTAAGGCTAGAGCCA
CCATGATTGAACAAGATGGATTGCACGCAGGTTCTCCGGCCGCTTGGGTGGAGAGGCTATTCGGCTATGA
CTGGGCACAACAGACAATCGGCTGCTCTGATGCCGCCGTGTTCCGGCTGTCAGCGCAGGGGCGCCCGGTT
CTTTTTGTCAAGACCGACCTGTCCGGTGCCCTGAATGAACTGCAGGACGAGGCAGCGCGGCTATCGTGGC
TGGCCACGACGGGCGTTCCTTGCGCAGCTGTGCTCGACGTTGTCACTGAAGCGGGAAGGGACTGGCTGCT
ATTGGGCGAAGTGCCGGGGCAGGATCTCCTGTCATCTCACCTTGCTCCTGCCGAGAAAGTATCCATCATG
GCTGATGCAATGCGGCGGCTGCATACGCTTGATCCGGCTACCTGCCCATTCGACCACCAAGCGAAACATC
GCATCGAGCGAGCACGTACTCGGATGGAAGCCGGTCTTGTCGATCAGGATGATCTGGACGAAGAGCATCA
GGGGCTCGCGCCAGCCGAACTGTTCGCCAGGCTCAAGGCGCGCATGCCCGACGGCGAGGATCTCGTCGTG
ACCCATGGCGATGCCTGCTTGCCGAATATCATGGTGGAAAATGGCCGCTTTTCTGGATTCATCGACTGTG
GCCGGCTGGGTGTGGCGGACCGCTATCAGGACATAGCGTTGGCTACCCGTGATATTGCTGAAGAGCTTGG
CGGCGAATGGGCTGACCGCTTCCTCGTGCTTTACGGTATCGCCGCTCCCGATTCGCAGCGCATCGCCTTC
TATCGCCTTCTTGACGAGTTCTTCTGAGCGGGACTCTGGGGTTCGAAATGACCGACCAAGCGACGCCCAA
CCTGCCATCACGATGGCCGCAATAAAATATCTTTATTTTCATTACATCTGTGTGTTGGTTTTTTGTGTGA
ATCGATAGCGATAAGGATCCTCTTTGCGCTTGCGTTTTCCCTTGTCCAGATAGCCCAGTAGCTGACATTC
ATCCGGGGTCAGCACCGTTTCTGCGGACTGGCTTTCTACGTAATGGTTTCTTAGACGTCAGGTGGCACTT
TTCGGGGAAATGTGCGCGGAACCCCTATTTGTTTATTTTTCTAAATACATTCAAATATGTATCCGCTCAT
GAGACAATAACCCTGATAAATGCTTCAATAATATTGAAAAAGGAAGAGTATGAGTATTCAACATTTCCGT
GTCGCCCTTATTCCCTTTTTTGCGGCATTTTGCCTTCCTGTTTTTGCTCACCCAGAAACGCTGGTGAAAG
TAAAAGATGCTGAAGATCAGTTGGGTGCACGAGTGGGTTACATCGAACTGGATCTCAACAGCGGTAAGAT
CCTTGAGAGTTTTCGCCCCGAAGAACGTTTTCCAATGATGAGCACTTTCAAAGTTCTGCTATGTGGCGCG
GTATTATCCCGTATTGACGCCGGGCAAGAGCAACTCGGTCGCCGCATACACTATTCTCAGAATGACTTGG
TTGAGTACTCACCAGTCACAGAAAAGCATCTTACGGATGGCATGACAGTAAGAGAATTATGCAGTGCTGC
CATAACCATGAGTGATAACACTGCGGCCAACTTACTTCTGACAACTATCGGAGGACCGAAGGAGCTAACC
GCTTTTTTGCACAACATGGGGGATCATGTAACTCGCCTTGATCGTTGGGAACCGGAGCTGAATGAAGCCA
TACCAAACGACGAGCGTGACACCACGATGCCTGTAGCAATGGCAACAACGTTGCGCAAACTATTAACTGG
CGAACTACTTACTCTAGCTTCCCGGCAACAATTAATAGACTGGATGGAGGCGGATAAAGTTGCAGGACCA
CTTCTGCGCTCGGCCCTTCCGGCTGGCTGGTTTATTGCTGATAAATCTGGAGCCGGTGAGCGTGGGTCTC
GCGGTATCATTGCAGCACTGGGGCCAGATGGTAAGCCCTCCCGTATCGTAGTTATCTACACGACGGGGAG
TCAGGCAACTATGGATGAACGAAATAGACAGATCGCTGAGATAGGTGCCTCACTGATTAAGCATTGGTAA
TTCGAAATGACCGACCAAGCGACGCCCAACCGGTATCAGCTCACTCAAAGGCGGTAATACGGTTATCCAC
AGAATCAGGGGATAACGCAGGAAAGAACATGTGAGCAAAAGGCCAGCAAAAGGCCAGGAACCGTAAAAAG
GCCGCGTTGCTGGCGTTTTTCCATAGGCTCCGCCCCCCTGACGAGCATCACAAAAATCGACGCTCAAGTC
AGAGGTGGCGAAACCCGACAGGACTATAAAGATACCAGGCGTTTCCCCCTGGAAGCTCCCTCGTGCGCTC
TCCTGTTCCGACCCTGCCGCTTACCGGATACCTGTCCGCCTTTCTCCCTTCGGGAAGCGTGGCGCTTTCT
CATAGCTCACGCTGTAGGTATCTCAGTTCGGTGTAGGTCGTTCGCTCCAAGCTGGGCTGTGTGCACGAAC
CCCCCGTTCAGCCCGACCGCTGCGCCTTATCCGGTAACTATCGTCTTGAGTCCAACCCGGTAAGACACGA
CTTATCGCCACTGGCAGCAGCCACTGGTAACAGGATTAGCAGAGCGAGGTATGTAGGCGGTGCTACAGAG
TTCTTGAAGTGGTGGCCTAACTACGGCTACACTAGAAGGACAGTATTTGGTATCTGCGCTCTGCTGAAGC
CAGTTACCTTCGGAAAAAGAGTTGGTAGCTCTTGATCCGGCAAACAAACCACCGCTGGTAGCGGTGGTTT
TTTTGTTTGCAAGCAGCAGATTACGCGCAGAAAAAAAGGATTTCAAGAAGATCCTTTGATCTTTTCTACG
GGGTCTGACGCTCAGTGGAACGAAAACTCACGTTAAGGGATTTTGGTCATGAGATTATCAAAAAGGATCT
TCACCTAGATCCTTTTATAGTCCGGAAATACAGGAACGCACGCTGGATGGCCCTTCGCTGGGATGGTGAA
ACCATGAAAAATGGCAGCTTCAGTGGATTAAGTGGGGGTAATGTGGCCTGTACCCTCTGGTTGCATAGGT
ATTCATACGGTTAAAATTTATCAGGCGCGATTGCGGCAGTTTTTCGGGTGGTTTGTTGCCATTTTTACCT
GTCTGCTGCCGTGATCGCGCTGAACGCGTTTTAGCGGTGCGTACAATTAAGGGATTATGGTAAATCCACT
TACTGTCTGCCCTCGTAGCCATCGAGATAAACCGCAGTACTCCGGCCACGATGCGTCCGGCGTAGAGGAT
CGAGATCTTCAATATTGGCCATTAGCCATATTATTCATTGGTTA
